Addgene plasmid #164412: pEF-XMAS-2xStop
Purpose: Transient Reporter for Editing Enrichment (TREE) Plasmid. GFP turns on with adenosine base editing (ABE). 2 stop codons.
Depositing lab: Xiao Wang. Publication: A Cas9-mediated adenosine transient reporter enables enrichment of ABE-targeted cells. Brookhouser N, Nguyen T, Tekel SJ, Standage-Beier K, Wang X, Brafman DA. BMC Biol. 2020 Dec 14;18(1):193. doi: 10.1186/s12915-020-00929-7. PubMed 33317513.
Backbone
  Vector backbone: Backbone derived from pEF-GFP (Addgene #11154)
  Vector type: Mammalian Expression, CRISPR, Synthetic Biology
Growth in bacteria
  Bacterial resistance: Ampicillin, 100 μg/mL
  Growth temperature: 37°C
  Growth strain: DH5alpha
  Copy number: High Copy
Gene/Insert
  Gene/Insert name: mCherry (alt name: RFP)
  Promoter: EF1-alpha
  Tag / fusion protein: T2A-GFP (C terminal on insert)
  Cloning method: Restriction Enzyme; 5′ cloning site EcoRI (unknown if destroyed); 3′ cloning site NotI (unknown if destroyed)
  Sequencing primers: 5′ TAGTCGCCGTGAACGTTCTTT
Terms and licenses: Academic/Nonprofit Terms; Industry Terms: Not Available to Industry
How to cite: pEF-XMAS-2xStop was a gift from Xiao Wang (Addgene plasmid # 164412 ; http://n2t.net/addgene:164412 ; RRID:Addgene_164412)
