[The description below was written by a language model from this plasmid's Addgene catalogue record and pLannotate feature annotations shown in this document.]
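Description:
pEF-XMAS-2xStop is a mammalian expression plasmid built on a backbone derived from pEF-GFP and used as a transient fluorescent reporter for adenosine base editing (ABE), within the Transient Reporter for Editing Enrichment (TREE) approach. It is propagated in E. coli as a high-copy plasmid through a ColE1/pUC-type origin and is selected with ampicillin via the β-lactamase gene and its native promoter. The backbone also carries an SV40 origin and SV40 poly(A) signal, along with remnants of lac regulatory sequences. No mammalian selection marker is annotated, which fits its intended use by transient transfection.

The payload is a single transcription unit driven by the strong constitutive human EF-1α promoter. It encodes mCherry followed by a C-terminal T2A-GFP (EGFP) and ends in a rabbit β-globin sequence and polyadenylation signal. The feature tables show a gap of roughly ninety nucleotides between the mCherry and EGFP coding regions. This gap presumably holds the T2A peptide and the two stop codons named in the record, although neither element is annotated and their exact position is not stated. The design logic is that mCherry is made constitutively and marks transfected cells, while the stop codons block translation of GFP. When an adenine base editor and a matching guide RNA convert the targeted adenines, the reading frame opens and GFP turns on. Cells that are both red and green can then be identified or sorted to enrich for cells with active base editing, including at co-targeted genomic sites.

The depositor and repository-sequenced records differ by only three nucleotides in length and have identical feature content.
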