Features (pLannotate 1.2.2; 18 found; start..end, strand, type, name):
      4..22      +  enhancer       CMV enhancer (fragment): human cytomegalovirus immediate early enhancer
     36..1217    +  promoter       EF-1α promoter: strong constitutive promoter for human elongation factor EF-1α
   1219..1242    +  misc_feature   MCS (fragment): multiple cloning site
   1269..1976    +  CDS            mCherry: mCherry is a basic (constitutively fluorescent) red fluorescent protein published in 2004, derived from Discosoma sp.. It is reported to be a very rapidly-maturing monomer with low acid sensitivity.
   2070..2786    +  CDS            EGFP: the original enhanced GFP (Yang et al., 1996) mammalian codon-optimized
   2796..2867    +  CDS            HBB (fragment): HBB_PONPY - Experimental evidence at transcript level: Swiss-Prot protein existence level 2. Involved in oxygen transport from the lung to the various peripheral tissues. From Pongo pygmaeus (Bornean orangutan).
   2938..2993    +  polyA_signal   β-globin poly(A) signal: rabbit β-globin polyadenylation signal (Gil and Proudfoot, 1987)
   3376..3392    -  protein_bind   lac operator: The lac repressor binds to the lac operator to inhibit transcription in E. coli. This inhibition can be relieved by adding lactose or isopropyl-β-D-thiogalactopyranoside (IPTG). lac repressor encoded by lacI
   3400..3430    -  promoter       lac promoter: promoter for the E. coli lac operon
   3445..3466    -  protein_bind   CAP binding site: CAP binding activates transcription in the presence of cAMP. E. coli catabolite activator protein
   3479..3518    -  CDS            lacI (fragment): lac repressor; lacI; The lac repressor binds to the lac operator to inhibit transcription in E. coli. This inhibition can be relieved by adding lactose or isopropyl-β-D-thiogalactopyranoside (IPTG).
   3525..3547    +  promoter       SV40 promoter (fragment): SV40 enhancer and early promoter
   3571..3706    +  rep_origin     SV40 ori: SV40 origin of replication
   3726..3860    +  polyA_signal   SV40 poly(A) signal: SV40 polyadenylation signal
   3862..3916    -  CDS            lacI (fragment): lac repressor; lacI; The lac repressor binds to the lac operator to inhibit transcription in E. coli. This inhibition can be relieved by adding lactose or isopropyl-β-D-thiogalactopyranoside (IPTG).
   4099..4687    -  rep_origin     ori: high-copy-number ColE1/pMB1/pBR322/pUC origin of replication
   4858..5718    -  CDS            AmpR: β-lactamase; bla; confers resistance to ampicillin, carbenicillin, and related antibiotics
   5719..5823    -  promoter       AmpR promoter: bla
>Addgene plasmid #164412 | pEF-XMAS-2xStop | depositor full sequence | sequence record 319108 | pEF-XMAS-2xStop sequence 5849 bps
GTCGACATTGATTATTGACTAGATCATCGCGTGAGGCTCCGGTGCCCGTCAGTGGGCAGAGCGCACATCG
CCCACAGTCCCCGAGAAGTTGGGGGGAGGGGTCGGCAATTGAACCGGTGCCTAGAGAAGGTGGCGCGGGG
TAAACTGGGAAAGTGATGTCGTGTACTGGCTCCGCCTTTTTCCCGAGGGTGGGGGAGAACCGTATATAAG
TGCAGTAGTCGCCGTGAACGTTCTTTTTCGCAACGGGTTTGCCGCCAGAACACAGGTAAGTGCCGTGTGT
GGTTCCCGCGGGCCTGGCCTCTTTACGGGTTATGGCCCTTGCGTGCCTTGAATTACTTCCACGCCCCTGG
CTGCAGTACGTGATTCTTGATCCCGAGCTTCGGGTTGGAAGTGGGTGGGAGAGTTCGAGGCCTTGCGCTT
AAGGAGCCCCTTCGCCTCGTGCTTGAGTTGAGGCCTGGCCTGGGCGCTGGGGCCGCCGCGTGCGAATCTG
GTGGCACCTTCGCGCCTGTCTCGCTGCTTTCGATAAGTCTCTAGCCATTTAAAATTTTTGATGACCTGCT
GCGACGCTTTTTTTCTGGCAAGATAGTCTTGTAAATGCGGGCCAAGATCTGCACACTGGTATTTCGGTTT
TTGGGGCCGCGGGCGGCGACGGGGCCCGTGCGTCCCAGCGCACATGTTCGGCGAGGCGGGGCCTGCGAGC
GCGGCCACCGAGAATCGGACGGGGGTAGTCTCAAGCTGGCCGGCCTGCTCTGGTGCCTGGCCTCGCGCCG
CCGTGTATCGCCCCGCCCTGGGCGGCAAGGCTGGCCCGGTCGGCACCAGTTGCGTGAGCGGAAAGATGGC
CGCTTCCCGGCCCTGCTGCAGGGAGCTCAAAATGGAGGACGCGGCGCTCGGGAGAGCGGGCGGGTGAGTC
ACCCACACAAAGGAAAAGGGCCTTTCCGTCCTCAGCCGTCGCTTCATGTGACTCCACGGAGTACCGGGCG
CCGTCCAGGCACCTCGATTAGTTCTCGAGCTTTTGGAGTACGTCGTCTTTAGGTTGGGGGGAGGGGTTTT
ATGCGATGGAGTTTCCCCACACTGAGTGGGTGGAGACTGAAGTTAGGCCAGCTTGGCACTTGATGTAATT
CTCCTTGGAATTTGCCCTTTTTGAGTTTGGATCTTGGTTCATTCTCAAGCCTCAGACAGTGGTTCAAAGT
TTTTTTCTTCCATTTCAGGTGTCGTGAGGAATTCTGCAGTCGACGGTACCGCCTACGCTAGCGCTACCGG
TCGCCACCATGGTGAGCAAGGGCGAGGAGGATAACATGGCCATCATCAAGGAGTTCATGCGCTTCAAGGT
GCACATGGAGGGCTCCGTGAACGGCCACGAGTTCGAGATCGAGGGCGAGGGCGAGGGCCGCCCCTACGAG
GGCACCCAGACCGCCAAGCTGAAGGTGACCAAGGGTGGCCCCCTGCCCTTCGCCTGGGACATCCTGTCCC
CTCAGTTCATGTACGGCTCCAAGGCCTACGTGAAGCACCCCGCCGACATCCCCGACTACTTGAAGCTGTC
CTTCCCCGAGGGCTTCAAGTGGGAGCGCGTGATGAACTTCGAGGACGGCGGCGTGGTGACCGTGACCCAG
GACTCCTCCCTGCAGGACGGCGAGTTCATCTACAAGGTGAAGCTGCGCGGCACCAACTTCCCCTCCGACG
GCCCCGTAATGCAGAAGAAGACCATGGGCTGGGAGGCCTCCTCCGAGCGGATGTACCCCGAGGACGGCGC
CCTGAAGGGCGAGATCAAGCAGAGGCTGAAGCTGAAGGACGGCGGCCACTACGACGCTGAGGTCAAGACC
ACCTACAAGGCCAAGAAGCCCGTGCAGCTGCCCGGCGCCTACAACGTCAACATCAAGTTGGACATCACCT
CCCACAACGAGGACTACACCATCGTGGAACAGTACGAACGCGCCGAGGGCCGCCACTCCACCGGCGGCAT
GGACGAGCTGTACAAGCCCCGGGAGGGCAGAGGAAGTCTTCTAACATGCGGTGACGTGGAGGAGAATCCC
GGCCCTACTAGTTGATGAGGTGGTTCAGGAGGGGCATGCGTGAGCAAGGGCGAGGAGCTGTTCACCGGGG
TGGTGCCCATCCTGGTCGAGCTGGACGGCGACGTAAACGGCCACAAGTTCAGCGTGTCCGGCGAGGGCGA
GGGCGATGCCACCTACGGCAAGCTGACCCTGAAGTTCATCTGCACCACCGGCAAGCTGCCCGTGCCCTGG
CCCACCCTCGTGACCACCCTGACCTACGGCGTGCAGTGCTTCAGCCGCTACCCCGACCACATGAAGCAGC
ACGACTTCTTCAAGTCCGCCATGCCCGAAGGCTACGTCCAGGAGCGCACCATCTTCTTCAAGGACGACGG
CAACTACAAGACCCGCGCCGAGGTGAAGTTCGAGGGCGACACCCTGGTGAACCGCATCGAGCTGAAGGGC
ATCGACTTCAAGGAGGACGGCAACATCCTGGGGCACAAGCTGGAGTACAACTACAACAGCCACAACGTCT
ATATCATGGCCGACAAGCAGAAGAACGGCATCAAGGTGAACTTCAAGATCCGCCACAACATCGAGGACGG
CAGCGTGCAGCTCGCCGACCACTACCAGCAGAACACCCCCATCGGCGACGGCCCCGTGCTGCTGCCCGAC
AACCACTACCTGAGCACCCAGTCCGCCCTGAGCAAAGACCCCAACGAGAAGCGCGATCACATGGTCCTGC
TGGAGTTCGTGACCGCCGCCGGGATCACTCTCGGCATGGACGAGCTGTACAAGTAAAGCGGCCGCACTCC
TCAGGTGCAGGCTGCCTATCAGAAGGTGGTGGCTGGTGTGGCCAATGCCCTGGCTCACAAATACCACTGA
GATCTTTTTCCCTCTGCCAAAAATTATGGGGACATCATGAAGCCCCTTGAGCATCTGACTTCTGGCTAAT
AAAGGAAATTTATTTTCATTGCAATAGTGTGTTGGAATTTTTTGTGTCTCTCACTCGGAAGGACATATGG
GAGGGCAAATCATTTAAAACATCAGAATGAGTATTTGGTTTAGAGTTTGGCAACATATGCCATATGCTGG
CTGCCATGAACAAAGGTGGCTATAAAGAGGTCATCAGTATATGAAACAGCCCCCTGCTGTCCATTCCTTA
TTCCATAGAAAAGCCTTGACTTGAGGTTAGATTTTTTTTATATTTTGTTTTGTGTTATTTTTTTCTTTAA
CATCCCTAAAATTTTCCTTACATGTTTTACTAGCCAGATTTTTCCTCCTCTCCTGACTACTCCCAGTCAT
AGCTGTCCCTCTTCTCTTATGAAGATCCCTCGACCTGCAGCCCAAGCTTGGCGTAATCATGGTCATAGCT
GTTTCCTGTGTGAAATTGTTATCCGCTCACAATTCCACACAACATACGAGCCGGAAGCATAAAGTGTAAA
GCCTGGGGTGCCTAATGAGTGAGCTAACTCACATTAATTGCGTTGCGCTCACTGCCCGCTTTCCAGTCGG
GAAACCTGTCGTGCCAGCGGATCCGCATCTCAATTAGTCAGCAACCATAGTCCCGCCCCTAACTCCGCCC
ATCCCGCCCCTAACTCCGCCCAGTTCCGCCCATTCTCCGCCCCATGGCTGACTAATTTTTTTTATTTATG
CAGAGGCCGAGGCCGCCTCGGCCTCTGAGCTATTCCAGAAGTAGTGAGGAGGCTTTTTTGGAGGCCTAGG
CTTTTGCAAAAAGCTAACTTGTTTATTGCAGCTTATAATGGTTACAAATAAAGCAATAGCATCACAAATT
TCACAAATAAAGCATTTTTTTCACTGCATTCTAGTTGTGGTTTGTCCAAACTCATCAATGTATCTTATCA
TGTCTGGATCCGCTGCATTAATGAATCGGCCAACGCGCGGGGAGAGGCGGTTTGCGTATTGGGCGCTCTT
CCGCTTCCTCGCTCACTGACTCGCTGCGCTCGGTCGTTCGGCTGCGGCGAGCGGTATCAGCTCACTCAAA
GGCGGTAATACGGTTATCCACAGAATCAGGGGATAACGCAGGAAAGAACATGTGAGCAAAAGGCCAGCAA
AAGGCCAGGAACCGTAAAAAGGCCGCGTTGCTGGCGTTTTTCCATAGGCTCCGCCCCCCTGACGAGCATC
ACAAAAATCGACGCTCAAGTCAGAGGTGGCGAAACCCGACAGGACTATAAAGATACCAGGCGTTTCCCCC
TGGAAGCTCCCTCGTGCGCTCTCCTGTTCCGACCCTGCCGCTTACCGGATACCTGTCCGCCTTTCTCCCT
TCGGGAAGCGTGGCGCTTTCTCAATGCTCACGCTGTAGGTATCTCAGTTCGGTGTAGGTCGTTCGCTCCA
AGCTGGGCTGTGTGCACGAACCCCCCGTTCAGCCCGACCGCTGCGCCTTATCCGGTAACTATCGTCTTGA
GTCCAACCCGGTAAGACACGACTTATCGCCACTGGCAGCAGCCACTGGTAACAGGATTAGCAGAGCGAGG
TATGTAGGCGGTGCTACAGAGTTCTTGAAGTGGTGGCCTAACTACGGCTACACTAGAAGGACAGTATTTG
GTATCTGCGCTCTGCTGAAGCCAGTTACCTTCGGAAAAAGAGTTGGTAGCTCTTGATCCGGCAAACAAAC
CACCGCTGGTAGCGGTGGTTTTTTTGTTTGCAAGCAGCAGATTACGCGCAGAAAAAAAGGATCTCAAGAA
GATCCTTTGATCTTTTCTACGGGGTCTGACGCTCAGTGGAACGAAAACTCACGTTAAGGGATTTTGGTCA
TGAGATTATCAAAAAGGATCTTCACCTAGATCCTTTTAAATTAAAAATGAAGTTTTAAATCAATCTAAAG
TATATATGAGTAAACTTGGTCTGACAGTTACCAATGCTTAATCAGTGAGGCACCTATCTCAGCGATCTGT
CTATTTCGTTCATCCATAGTTGCCTGACTCCCCGTCGTGTAGATAACTACGATACGGGAGGGCTTACCAT
CTGGCCCCAGTGCTGCAATGATACCGCGAGACCCACGCTCACCGGCTCCAGATTTATCAGCAATAAACCA
GCCAGCCGGAAGGGCCGAGCGCAGAAGTGGTCCTGCAACTTTATCCGCCTCCATCCAGTCTATTAATTGT
TGCCGGGAAGCTAGAGTAAGTAGTTCGCCAGTTAATAGTTTGCGCAACGTTGTTGCCATTGCTACAGGCA
TCGTGGTGTCACGCTCGTCGTTTGGTATGGCTTCATTCAGCTCCGGTTCCCAACGATCAAGGCGAGTTAC
ATGATCCCCCATGTTGTGCAAAAAAGCGGTTAGCTCCTTCGGTCCTCCGATCGTTGTCAGAAGTAAGTTG
GCCGCAGTGTTATCACTCATGGTTATGGCAGCACTGCATAATTCTCTTACTGTCATGCCATCCGTAAGAT
GCTTTTCTGTGACTGGTGAGTACTCAACCAAGTCATTCTGAGAATAGTGTATGCGGCGACCGAGTTGCTC
TTGCCCGGCGTCAATACGGGATAATACCGCGCCACATAGCAGAACTTTAAAAGTGCTCATCATTGGAAAA
CGTTCTTCGGGGCGAAAACTCTCAAGGATCTTACCGCTGTTGAGATCCAGTTCGATGTAACCCACTCGTG
CACCCAACTGATCTTCAGCATCTTTTACTTTCACCAGCGTTTCTGGGTGAGCAAAAACAGGAAGGCAAAA
TGCCGCAAAAAAGGGAATAAGGGCGACACGGAAATGTTGAATACTCATACTCTTCCTTTTTCAATATTAT
TGAAGCATTTATCAGGGTTATTGTCTCATGAGCGGATACATATTTGAATGTATTTAGAAAAATAAACAAA
TAGGGGTTCCGCGCACATTTCCCCGAAAAGTGCCACCTG
