Features (pLannotate 1.2.2; 18 found; start..end, strand, type, name):
      4..22      +  enhancer       CMV enhancer (fragment): human cytomegalovirus immediate early enhancer
     36..1217    +  promoter       EF-1α promoter: strong constitutive promoter for human elongation factor EF-1α
   1219..1242    +  misc_feature   MCS (fragment): multiple cloning site
   1269..1976    +  CDS            mCherry: mCherry is a basic (constitutively fluorescent) red fluorescent protein published in 2004, derived from Discosoma sp.. It is reported to be a very rapidly-maturing monomer with low acid sensitivity.
   2070..2786    +  CDS            EGFP: the original enhanced GFP (Yang et al., 1996) mammalian codon-optimized
   2796..2867    +  CDS            HBB (fragment): HBB_PONPY - Experimental evidence at transcript level: Swiss-Prot protein existence level 2. Involved in oxygen transport from the lung to the various peripheral tissues. From Pongo pygmaeus (Bornean orangutan).
   2938..2993    +  polyA_signal   β-globin poly(A) signal: rabbit β-globin polyadenylation signal (Gil and Proudfoot, 1987)
   3378..3394    -  protein_bind   lac operator: The lac repressor binds to the lac operator to inhibit transcription in E. coli. This inhibition can be relieved by adding lactose or isopropyl-β-D-thiogalactopyranoside (IPTG). lac repressor encoded by lacI
   3402..3432    -  promoter       lac promoter: promoter for the E. coli lac operon
   3447..3468    -  protein_bind   CAP binding site: CAP binding activates transcription in the presence of cAMP. E. coli catabolite activator protein
   3481..3520    -  CDS            lacI (fragment): lac repressor; lacI; The lac repressor binds to the lac operator to inhibit transcription in E. coli. This inhibition can be relieved by adding lactose or isopropyl-β-D-thiogalactopyranoside (IPTG).
   3527..3549    +  promoter       SV40 promoter (fragment): SV40 enhancer and early promoter
   3573..3708    +  rep_origin     SV40 ori: SV40 origin of replication
   3728..3862    +  polyA_signal   SV40 poly(A) signal: SV40 polyadenylation signal
   3864..3918    -  CDS            lacI (fragment): lac repressor; lacI; The lac repressor binds to the lac operator to inhibit transcription in E. coli. This inhibition can be relieved by adding lactose or isopropyl-β-D-thiogalactopyranoside (IPTG).
   4101..4689    -  rep_origin     ori: high-copy-number ColE1/pMB1/pBR322/pUC origin of replication
   4860..5720    -  CDS            AmpR: β-lactamase; bla; confers resistance to ampicillin, carbenicillin, and related antibiotics
   5721..5825    -  promoter       AmpR promoter: bla
>Addgene plasmid #164412 | pEF-XMAS-2xStop | addgene full sequence | sequence record 338860 | Addgene NGS Result
GTCGACATTGATTATTGACTAGATCATCGCGTGAGGCTCCGGTGCCCGTCAGTGGGCAGAGCGCACATCG
CCCACAGTCCCCGAGAAGTTGGGGGGAGGGGTCGGCAATTGAACCGGTGCCTAGAGAAGGTGGCGCGGGG
TAAACTGGGAAAGTGATGTCGTGTACTGGCTCCGCCTTTTTCCCGAGGGTGGGGGAGAACCGTATATAAG
TGCAGTAGTCGCCGTGAACGTTCTTTTTCGCAACGGGTTTGCCGCCAGAACACAGGTAAGTGCCGTGTGT
GGTTCCCGCGGGCCTGGCCTCTTTACGGGTTATGGCCCTTGCGTGCCTTGAATTACTTCCACGCCCCTGG
CTGCAGTACGTGATTCTTGATCCCGAGCTTCGGGTTGGAAGTGGGTGGGAGAGTTCGAGGCCTTGCGCTT
AAGGAGCCCCTTCGCCTCGTGCTTGAGTTGAGGCCTGGCCTGGGCGCTGGGGCCGCCGCGTGCGAATCTG
GTGGCACCTTCGCGCCTGTCTCGCTGCTTTCGATAAGTCTCTAGCCATTTAAAATTTTTGATGACCTGCT
GCGACGCTTTTTTTCTGGCAAGATAGTCTTGTAAATGCGGGCCAAGATCTGCACACTGGTATTTCGGTTT
TTGGGGCCGCGGGCGGCGACGGGGCCCGTGCGTCCCAGCGCACATGTTCGGCGAGGCGGGGCCTGCGAGC
GCGGCCACCGAGAATCGGACGGGGGTAGTCTCAAGCTGGCCGGCCTGCTCTGGTGCCTGGCCTCGCGCCG
CCGTGTATCGCCCCGCCCTGGGCGGCAAGGCTGGCCCGGTCGGCACCAGTTGCGTGAGCGGAAAGATGGC
CGCTTCCCGGCCCTGCTGCAGGGAGCTCAAAATGGAGGACGCGGCGCTCGGGAGAGCGGGCGGGTGAGTC
ACCCACACAAAGGAAAAGGGCCTTTCCGTCCTCAGCCGTCGCTTCATGTGACTCCACGGAGTACCGGGCG
CCGTCCAGGCACCTCGATTAGTTCTCGAGCTTTTGGAGTACGTCGTCTTTAGGTTGGGGGGAGGGGTTTT
ATGCGATGGAGTTTCCCCACACTGAGTGGGTGGAGACTGAAGTTAGGCCAGCTTGGCACTTGATGTAATT
CTCCTTGGAATTTGCCCTTTTTGAGTTTGGATCTTGGTTCATTCTCAAGCCTCAGACAGTGGTTCAAAGT
TTTTTTCTTCCATTTCAGGTGTCGTGAGGAATTCTGCAGTCGACGGTACCGCCTACGCTAGCGCTACCGG
TCGCCACCATGGTGAGCAAGGGCGAGGAGGATAACATGGCCATCATCAAGGAGTTCATGCGCTTCAAGGT
GCACATGGAGGGCTCCGTGAACGGCCACGAGTTCGAGATCGAGGGCGAGGGCGAGGGCCGCCCCTACGAG
GGCACCCAGACCGCCAAGCTGAAGGTGACCAAGGGTGGCCCCCTGCCCTTCGCCTGGGACATCCTGTCCC
CTCAGTTCATGTACGGCTCCAAGGCCTACGTGAAGCACCCCGCCGACATCCCCGACTACTTGAAGCTGTC
CTTCCCCGAGGGCTTCAAGTGGGAGCGCGTGATGAACTTCGAGGACGGCGGCGTGGTGACCGTGACCCAG
GACTCCTCCCTGCAGGACGGCGAGTTCATCTACAAGGTGAAGCTGCGCGGCACCAACTTCCCCTCCGACG
GCCCCGTAATGCAGAAGAAGACCATGGGCTGGGAGGCCTCCTCCGAGCGGATGTACCCCGAGGACGGCGC
CCTGAAGGGCGAGATCAAGCAGAGGCTGAAGCTGAAGGACGGCGGCCACTACGACGCTGAGGTCAAGACC
ACCTACAAGGCCAAGAAGCCCGTGCAGCTGCCCGGCGCCTACAACGTCAACATCAAGTTGGACATCACCT
CCCACAACGAGGACTACACCATCGTGGAACAGTACGAACGCGCCGAGGGCCGCCACTCCACCGGCGGCAT
GGACGAGCTGTACAAGCCCCGGGAGGGCAGAGGAAGTCTTCTAACATGCGGTGACGTGGAGGAGAATCCC
GGCCCTACTAGTTGATGAGGTGGTTCAGGAGGGGCATGCGTGAGCAAGGGCGAGGAGCTTTTCACCGGGG
TGGTGCCCATCCTGGTCGAGCTGGACGGCGACGTAAACGGCCACAAGTTCAGCGTGTCCGGCGAGGGCGA
GGGCGATGCCACCTACGGCAAGCTGACCCTGAAGTTCATCTGCACCACCGGCAAGCTGCCCGTGCCCTGG
CCCACCCTCGTGACCACCCTGACCTACGGCGTGCAGTGCTTCAGCCGCTACCCCGACCACATGAAGCAGC
ACGACTTCTTCAAGTCCGCCATGCCCGAAGGCTACGTCCAGGAGCGCACCATCTTCTTCAAGGACGACGG
CAACTACAAGACCCGCGCCGAGGTGAAGTTCGAGGGCGACACCCTGGTGAACCGCATCGAGCTGAAGGGC
ATCGACTTCAAGGAGGACGGCAACATCCTGGGGCACAAGCTGGAGTACAACTACAACAGCCACAACGTCT
ATATCATGGCCGACAAGCAGAAGAACGGCATCAAGGTGAACTTCAAGATCCGCCACAACATCGAGGACGG
CAGCGTGCAGCTCGCCGACCACTACCAGCAGAACACCCCCATCGGCGACGGCCCCGTGCTGCTGCCCGAC
AACCACTACCTGAGCACCCAGTCCGCCCTGAGCAAAGACCCCAACGAGAAGCGCGATCACATGGTCCTGC
TGGAGTTCGTGACCGCCGCCGGGATCACTCTCGGCATGGACGAGCTGTACAAGTAAAGCGGCCGCACTCC
TCAGGTGCAGGCTGCCTATCAGAAGGTGGTGGCTGGTGTGGCCAATGCCCTGGCTCACAAATACCACTGA
GATCTTTTTCCCTCTGCCAAAAATTATGGGGACATCATGAAGCCCCTTGAGCATCTGACTTCTGGCTAAT
AAAGGAAATTTATTTTCATTGCAATAGTGTGTTGGAATTTTTTGTGTCTCTCACTCGGAAGGACATATGG
GAGGGCAAATCATTTAAAACATCAGAATGAGTATTTGGTTTAGAGTTTGGCAACATATGCCCATATGCTG
GCTGCCATGAACAAAGGTTGGCTATAAAGAGGTCATCAGTATATGAAACAGCCCCCTGCTGTCCATTCCT
TATTCCATAGAAAAGCCTTGACTTGAGGTTAGATTTTTTTTATATTTTGTTTTGTGTTATTTTTTTCTTT
AACATCCCTAAAATTTTCCTTACATGTTTTACTAGCCAGATTTTTCCTCCTCTCCTGACTACTCCCAGTC
ATAGCTGTCCCTCTTCTCTTATGGAGATCCCTCGACCTGCAGCCCAAGCTTGGCGTAATCATGGTCATAG
CTGTTTCCTGTGTGAAATTGTTATCCGCTCACAATTCCACACAACATACGAGCCGGAAGCATAAAGTGTA
AAGCCTGGGGTGCCTAATGAGTGAGCTAACTCACATTAATTGCGTTGCGCTCACTGCCCGCTTTCCAGTC
GGGAAACCTGTCGTGCCAGCGGATCCGCATCTCAATTAGTCAGCAACCATAGTCCCGCCCCTAACTCCGC
CCATCCCGCCCCTAACTCCGCCCAGTTCCGCCCATTCTCCGCCCCATGGCTGACTAATTTTTTTTATTTA
TGCAGAGGCCGAGGCCGCCTCGGCCTCTGAGCTATTCCAGAAGTAGTGAGGAGGCTTTTTTGGAGGCCTA
GGCTTTTGCAAAAAGCTAACTTGTTTATTGCAGCTTATAATGGTTACAAATAAAGCAATAGCATCACAAA
TTTCACAAATAAAGCATTTTTTTCACTGCATTCTAGTTGTGGTTTGTCCAAACTCATCAATGTATCTTAT
CATGTCTGGATCCGCTGCATTAATGAATCGGCCAACGCGCGGGGAGAGGCGGTTTGCGTATTGGGCGCTC
TTCCGCTTCCTCGCTCACTGACTCGCTGCGCTCGGTCGTTCGGCTGCGGCGAGCGGTATCAGCTCACTCA
AAGGCGGTAATACGGTTATCCACAGAATCAGGGGATAACGCAGGAAAGAACATGTGAGCAAAAGGCCAGC
AAAAGGCCAGGAACCGTAAAAAGGCCGCGTTGCTGGCGTTTTTCCATAGGCTCCGCCCCCCTGACGAGCA
TCACAAAAATCGACGCTCAAGTCAGAGGTGGCGAAACCCGACAGGACTATAAAGATACCAGGCGTTTCCC
CCTGGAAGCTCCCTCGTGCGCTCTCCTGTTCCGACCCTGCCGCTTACCGGATACCTGTCCGCCTTTCTCC
CTTCGGGAAGCGTGGCGCTTTCTCATAGCTCACGCTGTAGGTATCTCAGTTCGGTGTAGGTCGTTCGCTC
CAAGCTGGGCTGTGTGCACGAACCCCCCGTTCAGCCCGACCGCTGCGCCTTATCCGGTAACTATCGTCTT
GAGTCCAACCCGGTAAGACACGACTTATCGCCACTGGCAGCAGCCACTGGTAACAGGATTAGCAGAGCGA
GGTATGTAGGCGGTGCTACAGAGTTCTTGAAGTGGTGGCCTAACTACGGCTACACTAGAAGAACAGTATT
TGGTATCTGCGCTCTGCTGAAGCCAGTTACCTTCGGAAAAAGAGTTGGTAGCTCTTGATCCGGCAAACAA
ACCACCGCTGGTAGCGGTGGTTTTTTTGTTTGCAAGCAGCAGATTACGCGCAGAAAAAAAGGATCTCAAG
AAGATCCTTTGATCTTTTCTACGGGGTCTGACGCTCAGTGGAACGAAAACTCACGTTAAGGGATTTTGGT
CATGAGATTATCAAAAAGGATCTTCACCTAGATCCTTTTAAATTAAAAATGAAGTTTTAAATCAATCTAA
AGTATATATGAGTAAACTTGGTCTGACAGTTACCAATGCTTAATCAGTGAGGCACCTATCTCAGCGATCT
GTCTATTTCGTTCATCCATAGTTGCCTGACTCCCCGTCGTGTAGATAACTACGATACGGGAGGGCTTACC
ATCTGGCCCCAGTGCTGCAATGATACCGCGAGACCCACGCTCACCGGCTCCAGATTTATCAGCAATAAAC
CAGCCAGCCGGAAGGGCCGAGCGCAGAAGTGGTCCTGCAACTTTATCCGCCTCCATCCAGTCTATTAATT
GTTGCCGGGAAGCTAGAGTAAGTAGTTCGCCAGTTAATAGTTTGCGCAACGTTGTTGCCATTGCTACAGG
CATCGTGGTGTCACGCTCGTCGTTTGGTATGGCTTCATTCAGCTCCGGTTCCCAACGATCAAGGCGAGTT
ACATGATCCCCCATGTTGTGCAAAAAAGCGGTTAGCTCCTTCGGTCCTCCGATCGTTGTCAGAAGTAAGT
TGGCCGCAGTGTTATCACTCATGGTTATGGCAGCACTGCATAATTCTCTTACTGTCATGCCATCCGTAAG
ATGCTTTTCTGTGACTGGTGAGTACTCAACCAAGTCATTCTGAGAATAGTGTATGCGGCGACCGAGTTGC
TCTTGCCCGGCGTCAATACGGGATAATACCGCGCCACATAGCAGAACTTTAAAAGTGCTCATCATTGGAA
AACGTTCTTCGGGGCGAAAACTCTCAAGGATCTTACCGCTGTTGAGATCCAGTTCGATGTAACCCACTCG
TGCACCCAACTGATCTTCAGCATCTTTTACTTTCACCAGCGTTTCTGGGTGAGCAAAAACAGGAAGGCAA
AATGCCGCAAAAAAGGGAATAAGGGCGACACGGAAATGTTGAATACTCATACTCTTCCTTTTTCAATATT
ATTGAAGCATTTATCAGGGTTATTGTCTCATGAGCGGATACATATTTGAATGTATTTAGAAAAATAAACA
AATAGGGGTTCCGCGCACATTTCCCCGAAAAGTGCCACCTGG
